>Addgene plasmid | pGBW-m4133266 | analyzer sequence | sequence record 295059
CACCATGAGCAAAATGTCTGACGTCAAGTGTACATCCGTAGTTCTGTTATCAGTGCTTCAACAGCTGCGG
GTGGAGAGTTCGTCAAAGCTCTGGGCCCAGTGCGTGCAGCTGCACAATGATATATTGCTCGCGAAAGATA
CTACGGAAGCTTTCGAGAAGATGGTCAGCTTGCTATCTGTTCTACTGAGCATGCAAGGAGCAGTAGACAT
CAACAAACTTTGCGAAGAGATGTTAGACAACCGAGCCACCCTGCAAGAAAACCTTTACTTTCAGTCGGGA
CGGCGAATCCCGGGGCTGATAAATCCCTGGAAAAGGAGATGGAAGAAGAACTTTATTGCAGTGTCTGCGG
CTAACCGGTTCAAAAAGATCAGTTCAAGCGGCGCCCTAGATTACGACATTCCTACGACCGCCTCCGAGAA
TCTCTATTTCCAGGGTGAATTTGGCTTGGCACAACATGACGAGGCCGTCGATAACAAGTTTAATAAAGAA
CAGCAGAACGCTTTCTATGAGATCCTTCACTTACCAAATCTGAACGAAGAGCAACGCAACGCTTTCATTC
AGAGCCTGAAAGACGATCCCTCGCAGTCTGCAAATCTCCTGGCCGAAGCCAAGAAGCTGAATGACGCACA
GGCTCCAAAAGTTGATAACAAGTTTAACAAGGAGCAGCAGAATGCTTTCTACGAGATATTGCACCTTCCT
AATCTGAATGAGGAACAAAGAAATGCATTTATCCAGTCCCTAAAAGACGATCCATCACAGAGTGCCAACC
TGCTTGCGGAAGCCAAAAAGCTCAATGATGCCCAGGCCCCGAAAGTAGACGCGAACCATCAATAAGCTAG
CTTGACTGACTGAGATACAGCGTACCTTCAGCTCACAGACATGATAAGATACATTGATGAGTTTGGACAA
ACCACAACTAGAATGCAGTGAAAAAAATGCTTTATTTGTGAAATTTGTGATGCTATTGCTTTATTTGTAA
CCATTATAAGCTGCAATAAACAAGTTAACAACAACAATTGCATTCATTTTATGTTTCAGGTTCAGGGGGA
GGTGTGGGAGGTTTTTTAAAGCAAGTAAAACCTCTACAAATGTGGTATTGGCCCATCTCTATCGGTATCG
TAGCATAACCCCTTGGGGCCTCTAAACGGGTCTTGAGGGGTTTTTTGTGCCCCTCGGGCCGGATTGCTAT
CTACCGGCATTGGCGCAGAAAAAAATGCCTGATGCGACGCTGCGCGTCTTATACTCCCACATATGCCAGA
TTCAGCAACGGATACGGCTTCCCCAACTTGCCCACTTCCATACGTGTCCTCCTTACCAGAAATTTATCCT
TAAGGTCGTCAGCTATCCTGCAGGCGATCTCTCGATTTCGATCAAGACATTCCTTTAATGGTCTTTTCTG
GACACCACTAGGGGTCAGAAGTAGTTCATCAAACTTTCTTCCCTCCCTAATCTCATTGGTTACCTTGGGC
TATCGAAACTTAATTAACCAGTCAAGTCAGCTACTTGGCGAGATCGACTTGTCTGGGTTTCGACTACGCT
CAGAATTGCGTCAGTCAAGTTCGATCTGGTCCTTGCTATTGCACCCGTTCTCCGATTACGAGTTTCATTT
AAATCATGTGAGCAAAAGGCCAGCAAAAGGCCAGGAACCGTAAAAAGGCCGCGTTGCTGGCGTTTTTCCA
TAGGCTCCGCCCCCCTGACGAGCATCACAAAAATCGACGCTCAAGTCAGAGGTGGCGAAACCCGACAGGA
CTATAAAGATACCAGGCGTTTCCCCCTGGAAGCTCCCTCGTGCGCTCTCCTGTTCCGACCCTGCCGCTTA
CCGGATACCTGTCCGCCTTTCTCCCTTCGGGAAGCGTGGCGCTTTCTCATAGCTCACGCTGTAGGTATCT
CAGTTCGGTGTAGGTCGTTCGCTCCAAGCTGGGCTGTGTGCACGAACCCCCCGTTCAGCCCGACCGCTGC
GCCTTATCCGGTAACTATCGTCTTGAGTCCAACCCGGTAAGACACGACTTATCGCCACTGGCAGCAGCCA
CTGGTAACAGGATTAGCAGAGCGAGGTATGTAGGCGGTGCTACAGAGTTCTTGAAGTGGTGGCCTAACTA
CGGCTACACTAGAAGAACAGTATTTGGTATCTGCGCTCTGCTGAAGCCAGTTACCTTCGGAAAAAGAGTT
GGTAGCTCTTGATCCGGCAAACAAACCACCGCTGGTAGCGGTGGTTTTTTTGTTTGCAAGCAGCAGATTA
CGCGCAGAAAAAAAGGATCTCAAGAAGATCCTTTGATCTTTTCTACGGGGTCTGACGCTCAGTGGAACGA
AAACTCACGTTAAGGGATTTTGGTCATGAGATTATCAAAAAGGATCTTCACCTAGATCCTTTTAAATTAA
AAATGAAGTTTTAAATCAATCTAAAGTATATATGAGTAAACTTGGTCTGACAGTTACCAATGCTTAATCA
GTGAGGCACCTATCTCAGCGATCTGTCTATTTCGTTCATCCATAGTTGCATTTAAATTTCCGAACTCTCC
AAGGCCCTCGTCGGAAAATCTTCAAACCTTTCGTCCGATCCATCTTGCAGGCTACCTCTCGAACGAACTA
TCGCAAGTCTCTTGGCCGGCCTTGCGCCTTGGCTATTGCTTGGCAGCGCCTATCGCCAGGTATTACTCCA
ATCCCGAATATCCGAGATCGGGATCACCCGAGAGAAGTTCAACCTACATCCTCAATCCCGATCTATCCGA
GATCCGAGGAATATCGAAATCGGGGCGCGCCTGGCCTCCGCGCCGGGTTTTGGCGCCTCCCGCGGGCGCC
CCCCTCGTCACGGCGAGCGCTGCCACGTCAGACGAAGGGCGCAGGAGCGTCCTGATCCTTCCGCCCGGAC
GCTCAGGACAGCGGCCCGCTGCTCATAAGACTCGGCCTTAGAACCCCAGTATCAGCAGAAGGACATTTTA
GGACGGGACTTGGGTGACTCTAGGGCACTGGTTTTCTTTCCAGAGAGCGGAACAGGCGAGGAAAAGTAGT
CCCTTCTCGGCGATTCTGCGGAGGGATCTCCGTGGGGCGGTGAACGCCGATGATTATATAAGGACGCGCC
GGGTGTGGCACAGCTAGTTCCGTCGCAGCCGGGATTTGGGTCGCGGTTCTTGTTTGTGGATCGCTGTGAT
CGTCACTTGGTGAGTAGCGGGCTGCTGGGCTGGCCGGGGCTTTCGTGGCCGCCGGGCCGCTCGGTGGGAC
GGAAGCGTGTGGAGAGACCGCCAAGGGCTGTAGTCTGGGTCCGCGAGCAAGGTTGCCCTGAACTGGGGGT
TGGGGGGAGCGCAGCAAAATGGCGGCTGTTCCCGAGTCTTGAATGGAAGACGCTTGTGAGGCGGGCTGTG
AGGTCGTTGAAACAAGGTGGGGGGCATGGTGGGCGGCAAGAACCCAAGGTCTTGAGCCCTTCGCTAATGC
GGGAAAGCTCTTATTCGGGTGAGATGGGCTGGGCACCATCTGGGGACCCTGACGTGAAGTTTGTCACTGA
CTGGAGAACTCGGTTTGTCGTCTGTTGCGGGGGCGGCAGTTATGGCGGTGCCGTTGGGCAGTGCACCCGT
ACCTTTGGGAGCGCGCGCCCTCGTCGTGTCGTGACGTCACCCGTTCTGTTGGCTTATAATGCAGGGTGGG
GCCACCTGCCGGTAGGTGTGCGGTAGGCTTTTCTCCGTCGCAGGACGCAGGGTTCGGGCCTAGGGTAGGC
TCTCCTGAATCGACAGGCGCCGGACCTCTGGTGAGGGGAGGGATAAGTGAGGCGTCAGTTTCTTTGGTCG
GTTTTATGTACCTATCTTCTTAAGTAGCTGAAGCTCCGGTTTTGAACTATGCGCTCGGGGTTGGCGAGTG
TGTTTTGTGAAGTTTTTTAGGCACCTTTTGAAATGTAATCATTTGGGTCAATATGTAATTTTCAGTGTTA
GACTTGTAAATTGTCCGCTAAATTCTGGCCGTTTTTGGCTTTTTTGTTAGACAACATGACCGAGTACAAG
CCCACGGTGCGCCTCGCCACCCGCGACGACGTCCCCAGGGCCGTACGCACCCTCGCCGCCGCGTTCGCCG
ACTACCCCGCCACGCGCCACACCGTCGATCCGGACCGCCACATCGAGCGGGTCACCGAGCTGCAAGAACT
CTTCCTCACGCGCGTCGGGCTCGACATCGGCAAGGTGTGGGTCGCGGACGACGGCGCCGCGGTGGCGGTC
TGGACCACGCCGGAGAGCGTCGAAGCGGGGGCGGTGTTCGCCGAGATCGGCCCGCGCATGGCCGAGTTGA
GCGGTTCCCGGCTGGCCGCGCAGCAACAGATGGAGGGCCTCCTGGCGCCGCACCGGCCCAAGGAGCCCGC
GTGGTTCCTGGCCACCGTCGGCGTCTCGCCCGACCACCAGGGCAAGGGTCTGGGCAGCGCCGTCGTGCTC
CCCGGAGTGGAGGCCGCCGAGCGCGCCGGGGTGCCCGCCTTCCTGGAGACCTCCGCGCCCCGCAACCTCC
CCTTCTACGAGCGGCTCGGCTTCACCGTCACCGCCGACGTCGAGGTGCCCGAAGGACCGCGCACCTGGTG
CATGACCCGCAAGCCCGGTGCCTAGGCTAGTATGTAAGCCTAGTCTTAGATAATAAAATCGCTATCCATC
GAAGATGGATGTGTGTTGGTTTTTTGTGTGTGTAACGCTAGGCGCGCCTGGTGTACCGAGAACGATCCTC
TCAGTGCGAGTCTCGACGATCCATATCGTTGCTTGGCAGTCAGCCAGTCGGAATCCAGCTTGGGACCCAG
GAAGTCCAATCGTCAGATATTGTACTCAAGCCTGGTCACGGCAGCGTACCGATCTGTTTAAACCTAGATA
TTGATAGTCTGATCGGTCAACGTATAATCGAGTCCTAGCTTTTGCAAACATCTATCAAGAGACAGGATCA
GCAGGAGGCTTTCGCATGAGTATTCAACATTTCCGTGTCGCCCTTATTCCCTTTTTTGCGGCATTTTGCC
TTCCTGTTTTTGCTCACCCAGAAACGCTGGTGAAAGTAAAAGATGCTGAAGATCAGTTGGGTGCGCGAGT
GGGTTACATCGAACTGGATCTCAACAGCGGTAAGATCCTTGAGAGTTTTCGCCCCGAAGAACGCTTTCCA
ATGATGAGCACTTTTAAAGTTCTGCTATGTGGCGCGGTATTATCCCGTATTGACGCCGGGCAAGAGCAAC
TCGGTCGCCGCATACACTATTCTCAGAATGACTTGGTTGAGTATTCACCAGTCACAGAAAAGCATCTTAC
GGATGGCATGACAGTAAGAGAATTATGCAGTGCTGCCATAACCATGAGTGATAACACTGCGGCCAACTTA
CTTCTGACAACGATTGGAGGACCGAAGGAGCTAACCGCTTTTTTGCACAACATGGGGGATCATGTAACTC
GCCTTGATCGTTGGGAACCGGAGCTGAATGAAGCCATACCAAACGACGAGCGTGACACCACGATGCCTGT
AGCAATGGCAACAACCTTGCGTAAACTATTAACTGGCGAACTACTTACTCTAGCTTCCCGGCAACAGTTG
ATAGACTGGATGGAGGCGGATAAAGTTGCAGGACCACTTCTGCGCTCGGCCCTTCCGGCTGGCTGGTTTA
TTGCTGATAAATCTGGAGCCGGTGAGCGTGGGTCTCGCGGTATCATTGCAGCACTGGGGCCAGATGGTAA
GCCCTCCCGTATCGTAGTTATCTACACGACGGGGAGTCAGGCAACTATGGATGAACGAAATAGACAGATC
GCTGAGATAGGTGCCTCACTGATTAAGCATTGGTAACCGATTCTAGGTGCATTGGCGCAGAAAAAAATGC
CTGATGCGACGCTGCGCGTCTTATACTCCCACATATGCCAGATTCAGCAACGGATACGGCTTCCCCAACT
TGCCCACTTCCATACGTGTCCTCCTTACCAGAAATTTATCCTTAAGATCGTTTAAACTCGACTCTGGCTC
TATCGAATCTCCGTCGTTTCGAGCTTACGCGAACAGCCGTGGCGCTCATTTGCTCGTCGGGCATCGAATC
TCGTCAGCTATCGTCAGCTTACCTTTTTGGCAGCGATCGCGGCTCCCGACATCTTGGACCATTAGCTCCA
CAGGTATCTTCTTCCCTCTAGTGGTCATAACAGCAGCTTCAGCTACCTCTCAATTCAAAAAACCCCTCAA
GACCCGTTTAGAGGCCCCAAGGGGTTATGCTATCAATCGTTGCGTTACACACACAAAAAACCAACACACA
TCCATCTTCGATGGATAGCGATTTTATTATCTAACTGCTGATCGAGTGTAGCCAGATCTAGTAATCAATT
ACGGGGTCATTAGTTCATAGCCCATATATGGAGTTCCGCGTTACATAACTTACGGTAAATGGCCCGCCTG
GCTGACCGCCCAACGACCCCCGCCCATTGACGTCAATAATGACGTATGTTCCCATAGTAACGCCAATAGG
GACTTTCCATTGACGTCAATGGGTGGAGTATTTACGGTAAACTGCCCACTTGGCAGTACATCAAGTGTAT
CATATGCCAAGTACGCCCCCTATTGACGTCAATGACGGTAAATGGCCCGCCTGGCATTATGCCCAGTACA
TGACCTTATGGGACTTTCCTACTTGGCAGTACATCTACGTATTAGTCATCGCTATTACCATGCTGATGCG
GTTTTGGCAGTACATCAATGGGCGTGGATAGCGGTTTGACTCACGGGGATTTCCAAGTCTCCACCCCATT
GACGTCAATGGGAGTTTGTTTTGGCACCAAAATCAACGGGACTTTCCAAAATGTCGTAACAACTCCGCCC
CATTGACGCAAATGGGCGGTAGGCGTGTACGGTGGGAGGTCTATATAAGCAGAGCTGGTTTAGTGAACCG
TCAGATCAGATCTTTGTCGATCCTACCATCCACTCGACACACCCGCCAGCGGCCGC
Features (pLannotate 1.2.2; 20 found; start..end, strand, type, name):
    311..388     +  CDS            MYLK2 (fragment): MYLK2_HUMAN - Experimental evidence at protein level: Swiss-Prot protein existence level 1. Implicated in the level of global muscle contraction and cardiac function. Phosphorylates a specific serine in the N-terminus of a myosin light chain. From Homo sapiens (Human).
    470..820     +  CDS            spa (fragment): SPA_STAAU - Experimental evidence at protein level: Swiss-Prot protein existence level 1. Plays a role in the inhibition of the host innate and adaptive immune responses. Possesses five immunoglobulin-binding domains that capture both the fragment crystallizable region (Fc region) and the Fab region (part of Ig that identifies antigen) of immunoglobulins (By similarity). In turn, Staphylococcus aureus is protected from phagocytic killing via inhibition of Ig Fc region. In addition, the host elicited B-cell response is prevented due to a decrease of antibody-secreting cell proliferation that en
    885..1006    -  polyA_signal   SV40 poly(A) signal: SV40 polyadenylation signal
   1029..1098    -  CDS            large T antigen (fragment): large T antigen from SV40 (simian virus 40)
   1121..1167    +  terminator     T7 terminator: transcription terminator for bacteriophage T7 RNA polymerase
   1197..1333    +  terminator     rrnG terminator: transcription terminator from the E. coli ribosomal RNA rrnG operon (Albrechtsen et al., 1991)
   1378..1449    +  misc_feature   3' β-globin insulator: insulator downstream of the human β-globin locus (Farrell et al., 2002)
   1675..2263    -  rep_origin     ori: high-copy-number ColE1/pMB1/pBR322/pUC origin of replication
   2435..2499    -  CDS            bla(M) (fragment): β-lactamase lacking the signal sequence; bla(M); allows cytosolic expression of β-lactamase
   2763..3972    +  promoter       UbC promoter: human ubiquitin C promoter
   3976..4573    +  CDS            PuroR (fragment): puromycin N-acetyltransferase; pac from Streptomyces; confers resistance to puromycin
   4602..4650    +  polyA_signal   poly(A) signal: synthetic polyadenylation signal
   4916..5776    +  CDS            AmpR: β-lactamase; bla; confers resistance to ampicillin, carbenicillin, and related antibiotics
   5789..5925    +  terminator     rrnG terminator: transcription terminator from the E. coli ribosomal RNA rrnG operon (Albrechtsen et al., 1991)
   6070..6141    +  misc_feature   5' β-globin insulator: insulator upstream of the human β-globin locus (Farrell et al., 2002)
   6146..6192    -  terminator     T7 terminator: transcription terminator for bacteriophage T7 RNA polymerase
   6210..6258    -  polyA_signal   poly(A) signal: synthetic polyadenylation signal
   6339..6642    +  enhancer       CMV enhancer: human cytomegalovirus immediate early enhancer
   6715..6732    -  promoter       CMV promoter (fragment): human cytomegalovirus (CMV) immediate early promoter
   6795..6846    +  promoter       CMVd2 promoter: truncated human cytomegalovirus (CMV) immediate early promoter that yields moderately reduced expression relative to the full-length promoter
